>Addgene plasmid #47801 | pBK-CMV-hNHERF2 | addgene full sequence | sequence record 156471 | Addgene NGS results
CATGCATTAGTTATTAATAGTAATCAATTACGGGGTCATTAGTTCATAGCCCATATATGGAGTTCCGCGT
TACATAACTTACGGTAAATGGCCCGCCTGGCTGACCGCCCAACGACCCCCGCCCATTGACGTCAATAATG
ACGTATGTTCCCATAGTAACGCCAATAGGGACTTTCCATTGACGTCAATGGGTGGAGTATTTACGGTAAA
CTGCCCACTTGGCAGTACATCAAGTGTATCATATGCCAAGTACGCCCCCTATTGACGTCAATGACGGTAA
ATGGCCCGCCTGGCATTATGCCCAGTACATGACCTTATGGGACTTTCCTACTTGGCAGTACATCTACGTA
TTAGTCATCGCTATTACCATGGTGATGCGGTTTTGGCAGTACATCAATGGGCGTGGATAGCGGTTTGACT
CACGGGGATTTCCAAGTCTCCACCCCATTGACGTCAATGGGAGTTTGTTTTGGCACCAAAATCAACGGGA
CTTTCCAAAATGTCGTAACAACTCCGCCCCATTGACGCAAATGGGCGGTAGGCGTGTACGGTGGGAGGTC
TATATAAGCAGAGCTGGTTTAGTGAACCGTCAGATCCGCTAGTGGATCGCCACCATGTATCCATATGACG
TTCCAGACTATGCAGAATTCGCCGCCATGGCCGCGCCGGAGCCGCTGCGGCCGCGCCTGTGCCGCTTGGT
GCGCGGAGAGCAGGGCTACGGCTTCCACCTGCACGGCGAGAAGGGCCGCCGCGGGCAGTTCATCCGGCGC
GTGGAACCCGGTTCCCCCGCCGAGGCCGCCGCGCTGCGCGCTGGGGACCGCCTGGTCGAGGTCAACGGCG
TCAACGTGGAGGGCGAGACGCACCACCAGGTGGTGCAAAGGATCAAGGCTGTGGAGGGGCAGACTCGGCT
GCTGGTGGTGGACCAGGAGACAGATGAGGAGCTCCGCCGGCGGCAGCTGACCTGTACCGAGGAGATGGCC
CAGCGAGGGCTCCCACCCGCCCACGACCCCTGGGAGCCGAAGCCAGACTGGGCACACACCGGCAGCCACA
GCTCCGAAGCTGGCAAGAAGGATGTCAGTGGGCCCCTGAGGGAGCTCCGGCCTCGGCTCTGCCACCTGCG
AAAGGGACCTCAGGGCTATGGGTTCAACCTGCATAGTGACAAGTCCCGGCCCGGCCAGTACATCCGCTCT
GTGGACCCGGGCTCACCTGCCGCCCGCTCTGGCCTCCGCGCCCAGGACCGGCTCATTGAGGTGAACGGGC
AGAATGTGGAGGGACTGCGCCATGCTGAGGTGGTGGCCAGCATCAAGGCACGGGAGGACGAGGCCCGGCT
GCTGGTCGTGGACCCCGAGACAGATGAACACTTCAAGCGGCTTCGGGTCACACCCACCGAGGAGCACGTG
GAAGGTCCTCTGCCGTCACCCGTCACCAATGGAACCAGCCCTGCCCAGCTCAATGGTGGCTCTGCGTGCT
CGTCCCGAAGTGACCTGCCTGGTTCCGACAAGGACACTGAGGATGGCAGTGCCTGGAAGCAAGATCCCTT
CCAGGAGAGCGGCCTCCACCTGAGCCCCACGGCGGCCGAGGCCAAGGAGAAGGCTCGAGCCATGCGAGTC
AACAAGCGCGCGCCACAGATGGACTGGAACAGGAAGCGTGAAATCTTCAGCAACTTCTGAGCCCCTTCCT
GCCTGTCTCGGGACCCTGGGACCCCTCCCGCACGGACCTTGGGCCTCAGCCTGCCCCGAGCTCCCCCAGC
CTCAGTGGACTGGAGGGTGGTCCTGCCATTGCCCAGAAATCAGCCCCAGCCCCGGTGAGCCCCCATCCTG
CCCCTGCCCACCAGGTACTGGGGGCCTGTGGCAGCAAGATAGGGGGAGAGAGACCCAGAGATGTGAGAGA
GAGTCAGAGACAGAGACAGAGAGAGAGAGAGAGAGACACAGAGAGAGACAGAGAGAGAGCGAGCGAGCGC
GCGGCAGCCGCGGGGCGAGGGCCTTTGCTGCGCTGCCGGGGCCTGCTGACTGAGTCGAGAGTACTTCTAG
AGCGGCCGCGGGCCCATCGATTTTCCACCCGGGTGGGGTACCAGGTAAGTGTACCCAATTCGCCCTATAG
TGAGTCGTATTACAATTCACTGGCCGTCGTTTTACAACGTCGTGACTGGGAAAACCCTGGCGTTACCCAA
CTTAATCGCCTTGCAGCACATCCCCCTTTCGCCAGCTGGCGTAATAGCGAAGAGGCCCGCACCGATCGCC
CTTCCCAACAGTTGCGCAGCCTGAATGGCGAATGGAGATCCAATTTTTAAGTGTATAATGTGTTAAACTA
CTGATTCTAATTGTTTGTGTATTTTAGATTCACAGTCCCAAGGCTCATTTCAGGCCCCTCAGTCCTCACA
GTCTGTTCATGATCATAATCAGCCATACCACATTTGTAGAGGTTTTACTTGCTTTAAAAAACCTCCCACA
CCTCCCCCTGAACCTGAAACATAAAATGAATGCAATTGTTGTTGTTAACTTGTTTATTGCAGCTTATAAT
GGTTACAAATAAAGCAATAGCATCACAAATTTCACAAATAAAGCATTTTTTTCACTGCATTCTAGTTGTG
GTTTGTCCAAACTCATCAATGTATCTTAACGCGTAAATTGTAAGCGTTAATATTTTGTTAAAATTCGCGT
TAAATTTTTGTTAAATCAGCTCATTTTTTAACCAATAGGCCGAAATCGGCAAAATCCCTTATAAATCAAA
AGAATAGACCGAGATAGGGT
[37 nt withheld, positions 2751-2787]
AAAGAACGTGGACTCCAACGTCAAAGG
[49 nt withheld, positions 2815-2863]
T
[91 nt withheld, positions 2865-2955]
G
[124 nt withheld, positions 2957-3080]
CAGGTGGCACTTTTCGGGGAAATGTGCGCGGAACCCCTATTTGTTTATTTTTCTAAATACATTCAAATAT
GTATCCGCTCATGAGACAATAACCCTGATAAATGCTTCAATAATATTGAAAAAGGAAGAGTCCTGAGGCG
GAAAGAACCAGCTGTGGAATGTGTGTCAGTTAGGGTGTGGAAAGTCCCCAGGCTCCCCAGCAGGCAGAAG
TATGCAAAGCATGCATCTCAATTAGTCAGCAACCAGGTGTGGAAAGTCCCCAGGCTCCCCAGCAGGCAGA
AGTATGCAAAGCATGCATCTCAATTAGTCAGCAACCATAGTCCCGCCCCTAACTCCGCCCATCCCGCCCC
TAACTCCGCCCAGTTCCGCCCATTCTCCGCCCCATGGCTGACTAATTTTTTTTATTTATGCAGAGGCCGA
GGCCGCCTCGGCCTCTGAGCTATTCCAGAAGTAGTGAGGAGGCTTTTTTGGAGGCCTAGGCTTTTGCAAA
GATCTATCAAGAGACAGGATGAGGATCGTTTCGCATGATTGAACAAGATGGATTGCACGCAGGTTCTCCG
GCCGCTTGGGTGGAGAGGCTATTCGGCTATGACTGGGCACAACAGACAATCGGCTGCTCTGATGCCGCCG
TGTTCCGGCTGTCAGCGCAGGGGCGCCCGGTTCTTTTTGTCAAGACCGACCTGTCCGGTGCCCTGAATGA
ACTGCAAGACGAGGCAGCGCGGCTATCGTGGCTGGCCACGACGGGCGTTCCTTGCGCAGCTGTGCTCGAC
GTTGTCACTGAAGCGGGAAGGGACTGGCTGCTATTGGGCGAAGTGCCGGGGCAGGATCTCCTGTCATCTC
ACCTTGCTCCTGCCGAGAAAGTATCCATCATGGCTGATGCAATGCGGCGGCTGCATACGCTTGATCCGGC
TACCTGCCCATTCGACCACCAAGCGAAACATCGCATCGAGCGAGCACGTACTCGGATGGAAGCCGGTCTT
GTCGATCAGGATGATCTGGACGAAGAGCATCAGGGGCTCGCGCCAGCCGAACTGTTCGCCAGGCTCAAGG
CGAGCATGCCCGACGGCGAGGATCTCGTCGTGACCCATGGCGATGCCTGCTTGCCGAATATCATGGTGGA
AAATGGCCGCTTTTCTGGATTCATCGACTGTGGCCGGCTGGGTGTGGCGGACCGCTATCAGGACATAGCG
TTGGCTACCCGTGATATTGCTGAAGAGCTTGGCGGCGAATGGGCTGACCGCTTCCTCGTGCTTTACGGTA
TCGCCGCTCCCGATTCGCAGCGCATCGCCTTCTATCGCCTTCTTGACGAGTTCTTCTGAGCGGGACTCTG
GGGTTCGAAATGACCGACCAAGCGACGCCCAACCTGCCATCACGAGATTTCGATTCCACCGCCGCCTTCT
ATGAAAGGTTGGGCTTCGGAATCGTTTTCCGGGACGCCGGCTGGATGATCCTCCAGCGCGGGGATCTCAT
GCTGGAGTTCTTCGCCCACCCTAGGGGGAGGCTAACTGAAACACGGAAGGAGACAATACCGGAAGGAACC
CGCGCTATGACGGCAATAAAAAGACAGAATAAAACGCACGGTGTTGGGTCGTTTGTTCATAAACGCGGGG
TTCGGTCCCAGGGCTGGCACTCTGTCGATACCCCACCGAGACCCCATTGGGGCCAATACGCCCGCGTTTC
TTCCTTTTCCCCACCCCACCCCCCAAGTTCGGGTGAAGGCCCAGGGCTCGCAGCCAACGTCGGGGCGGCA
GGCCCTGCCATAGCCTCAGGTTACTCATATATACTTTAGATTGATTTAAAACTTCATTTTTAATTTAAAA
GGATCTAGGTGAAGATCCTTTTTGATAATCTCATGACCAAAATCCCTTAACGTGAGTTTTCGTTCCACTG
AGCGTCAGACCCCGTAGAAAAGATCAAAGGATCTTCTTGAGATCCTTTTTTTCTGCGCGTAATCTGCTGC
TTGCAAACAAAAAAACCACCGCTACCAGCGGTGGTTTGTTTGCCGGATCAAGAGCTACCAACTCTTTTTC
CGAAGGTAACTGGCTTCAGCAGAGCGCAGATACCAAATACTGTTCTTCTAGTGTAGCCGTAGTTAGGCCA
CCACTTCAAGAACTCTGTAGCACCGCCTACATACCTCGCTCTGCTAATCCTGTTACCAGTGGCTGCTGCC
AGTGGCGATAAGTCGTGTCTTACCGGGTTGGACTCAAGACGATAGTTACCGGATAAGGCGCAGCGGTCGG
GCTGAACGGGGGGTTCGTGCACACAGCCCAGCTTGGAGCGAACGACCTACACCGAACTGAGATACCTACA
GCGTGAGCTATGAGAAAGCGCCACGCTTCCCGAAGGGAGAAAGGCGGACAGGTATCCGGTAAGCGGCAGG
GTCGGAACAGGAGAGCGCACGAGGGAGCTTCCAGGGGGAAACGCCTGGTATCTTTATAGTCCTGTCGGGT
TTCGCCACCTCTGACTTGAGCGTCGATTTTTGTGATGCTCGTCAGGGGGGCGGAGCCTATGGAAAAACGC
CAGCAACGCGGCCTTTTTACGGTTCCTGGCCTTTTGCTGGCCTTTTGCTCACATGTTCTTTCCTGCGTTA
TCCCCTGATTCTGTGGATAACCGTATTACCGC
Features (pLannotate 1.2.2; 17 found; start..end, strand, type, name):
     68..371     +  enhancer       CMV enhancer: human cytomegalovirus immediate early enhancer
    372..575     +  promoter       CMV promoter: human cytomegalovirus (CMV) immediate early promoter
    618..637     +  CDS            3xHA (fragment): three tandem HA epitope tags
    657..1667    +  CDS            SLC9A3R2: NHRF2_HUMAN - Also known as NHERF2. Experimental evidence at protein level: Swiss-Prot protein existence level 1. Scaffold protein that connects plasma membrane proteins with members of the ezrin/moesin/radixin family and thereby helps to link them to the actin cytoskeleton and to regulate their surface expression. Necessary for cAMP-mediated phosphorylation and inhibition of SLC9A3 (PubMed:18829453). May also act as scaffold protein in the nucleus. From Homo sapiens (Human).
   2094..2112    -  promoter       T7 promoter: promoter for bacteriophage T7 RNA polymerase
   2115..2272    +  CDS            lacZα (fragment): LacZα fragment of β-galactosidase; lacZ fragment
   2282..2337    +  intron         small t intron (fragment): SV40 (simian virus 40) small t antigen intron
   2337..2474    +  CDS            large T antigen (fragment): large T antigen from SV40 (simian virus 40)
   2497..2618    +  polyA_signal   SV40 poly(A) signal: SV40 polyadenylation signal
   2652..3080    -  rep_origin     f1 ori (sequence partly withheld): f1 bacteriophage origin of replication; arrow indicates direction of (+) strand synthesis
   3107..3211    +  promoter       AmpR promoter: bla
   3213..3570    +  promoter       SV40 promoter: SV40 enhancer and early promoter
   3605..4399    +  CDS            NeoR/KanR: aminoglycoside phosphotransferase from Tn5; aph(3')-II (or nptII); confers resistance to neomycin, kanamycin, and G418 (Geneticin®)
   4420..4572    +  CDS            ble (fragment): BLE_KLEPN - Experimental evidence at protein level: Swiss-Prot protein existence level 1. Binding protein with a strong affinity to the bleomycin family of antibiotics. Binds to CL990; an antimitotic-antibiotic compound. From Klebsiella pneumoniae.
   4631..4678    +  polyA_signal   HSV TK poly(A) signal: herpes simplex virus thymidine kinase polyadenylation signal (Cole and Stacy, 1985)
   4769..4785    -  polyA_signal   bGH poly(A) signal (fragment): bovine growth hormone polyadenylation signal
   5007..5595    +  rep_origin     ori: high-copy-number ColE1/pMB1/pBR322/pUC origin of replication
