[The description below was written by a language model from this plasmid's Addgene catalogue record and pLannotate feature annotations shown in this document.]
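Description:
pBK-CMV-hNHERF2 is a 5.7 kb mammalian expression plasmid built on a modified version of the Stratagene pBK-CMV backbone and designed to produce human NHERF2 (also known as SLC9A3R2, E3KARP or SIP-1) in cultured mammalian cells. The human cytomegalovirus immediate early enhancer and promoter drive the insert. A short HA epitope sequence supplied by the backbone lies just upstream of the NHERF2 coding region, so the protein carries an N-terminal HA tag for antibody detection or immunoprecipitation. The annotation software matched this tag only as a fragment of a 3xHA element, consistent with a single HA copy. Downstream of the insert are a reverse-facing T7 promoter, a leftover lacZα fragment, and SV40-derived sequences (small t intron and large T fragments) followed by the SV40 polyadenylation signal, which terminates the transcript.

Selection in both hosts relies on a single Tn5 aminoglycoside phosphotransferase gene (NeoR/KanR). It is placed behind tandem bacterial (bla) and SV40 early promoters and followed by the HSV TK poly(A) signal, giving kanamycin resistance in E. coli and G418 resistance in mammalian cells for stable line generation. Propagation in bacteria uses a ColE1/pUC-type origin. The feature table describes this origin as high copy, whereas the catalogue lists the plasmid as low copy. An f1 origin is also present for single-stranded DNA production. Small ble and bGH poly(A) fragments appear to be backbone remnants.

NHERF2 is a PDZ-domain scaffold protein that links membrane proteins to ezrin/radixin/moesin family members and the actin cytoskeleton. The associated publication concerns oligomerization of NHERF PDZ domains, which fits use of the tagged protein in interaction and regulation studies.
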