Addgene plasmid #47801: pBK-CMV-hNHERF2
Purpose: Expresses human NHERF2 in mammalian cells
Depositing lab: Randy Hall. Depositing organization: Emory University. Publication: Oligomerization of NHERF-1 and NHERF-2 PDZ domains: differential regulation by association with receptor carboxyl-termini and by phosphorylation. Lau AG, Hall RA. Biochemistry. 2001 Jul 24;40(29):8572-80. 10.1021/bi0103516 PubMed 11456497.
Backbone
  Vector backbone: modified pBK-CMV
  Backbone manufacturer: Stratagene
  Vector type: Mammalian Expression
  Selectable markers: Neomycin (select with G418)
Growth in bacteria
  Bacterial resistance: Kanamycin, 50 μg/mL
  Growth temperature: 37°C
  Growth strain: DH5alpha
  Copy number: Low Copy
Gene/Insert
  Gene/Insert name: NHERF2 (alt names: SLC9A3R2; SIP1; solute carrier family 9, subfamily A (NHE3, cation proton antiporter 3), member 3 regulator 2)
  Species: H. sapiens (human)
  Entrez Gene: NHERF2 (a.k.a. E3KARP, NHE3RF2, NHERF-2, OCTS2, SIP-1, SIP1, SLC9A3R2, TKA-1)
  Promoter: CMV
  Tag / fusion protein: HA (N terminal on backbone)
  Cloning method: Unknown
  Sequencing primers: 5′ M13_pUC_rev_primer; 3′ T7
Terms and licenses: Academic/Nonprofit Terms; Industry Terms: Not Available to Industry
How to cite: pBK-CMV-hNHERF2 was a gift from Randy Hall (Addgene plasmid # 47801 ; http://n2t.net/addgene:47801 ; RRID:Addgene_47801)
