>Addgene plasmid #47801 | pBK-CMV-hNHERF2 | addgene partial sequence | sequence record 70002 | CMV-F 5'-CGCAAATGGGCGGTAGGCGTG-3'
GTGAACCGTCAGATCCGCTAGTGGATCGCCACCATGTATCCATATGACGTTCCAGACTATGCAGAATTCG
CCGCCATGGCCGCGCCGGAGCCGCTGCGGCCGCGCCTGTGCCGCTTGGTGCGCGGAGAGCAGGGCTACGG
CTTCCACCTGCACGGCGAGAAGGGCCGCCGCGGGCAGTTCATCCGGCGCGTGGAACCCGGTTCCCCCGCC
GAGGCCGCCGCGCTGCGCGCTGGGGACCGCCTGGTCGAGGTCAACGGCGTCAACGTGGAGGGCGAGACGC
ACCACCAGGTGGTGCAAAGGATCAAGGCTGTGGAGGGGCAGACTCGGCTGCTGGTGGTGGACCAGGAGAC
AGATGAGGAGCTCCGCCGGCGGCAGCTGACCTGTACCGAGGAGATGGCCCAGCGAGGGCTCCCACCCGCC
CACGACCCCTGGGAGCCGAAGCCAGACTGGGCACACACCGGCAGCCACAGCTCCGAAGCTGGCAAGAAGG
ATGTCAGTGGGCCCCTGAGGGAGCTCCGGCCTCGGCTCTGCCACCTGCGAAAGGGACCTCAGGGCTATGG
GTTCAACCTGCATAGTGACAAGTCCCGGCCCGGCCAGTACATCCGCTCTGTGGACCCGGGCTCACCTGCC
GCCCGCTCTGGCCTCCGCGCCCAGGACCGGCTCATTGAGGTGAACGGGCAGAATGTGGAGGGACTGCGCC
ATGCTGAGGTGGTGGCCAGCATCAAGGCACGGGAGGACGAGGCCCGGCTGCTGGTCGTGGACCCCGAGAC
AGATGAACACTTCAAGCGGCTTCGGGTCACACCCACCGAGGAGCACGTGGAA
