>Addgene plasmid #47801 | pBK-CMV-hNHERF2 | addgene partial sequence | sequence record 70006 | M13_pUC_fwd
ACTACTATAGGGCGAATTGGGTACACTTACCTGGTACCCCACCCGGGTGGAAAATCGATGGGCCCGCGGC
CGCTCTAGAAGTACTCTCGACTCAGTCAGCAGGCCCCGGCAGCGCAGCAAAGGCCCTCGCCCCGCGGCTG
CCGCGCGCTCGCTCGCTCTCTCTCTGTCTCTCTCTGTGTCTCTCTCTCTCTCTCTCTGTCTCTGTCTCTG
ACTCTCTCTCACATCTCTGGGTCTCTCTCCCCCTATCTTGCTGCCACAGGCCCCCAGTACCTGGTGGGCA
GGGGCAGGATGGGGGCTCACCGGGGCTGGGGCTGATTTCTGGGCAATGGCAGGACCACCCTCCAGTCCAC
TGAGGCTGGGGGAGCTCGGGGCAGGCTGAGGCCCAAGGTCCGTGCGGGAGGGGTCCCAGGGTCCCGAGAC
AGGCAGGAAGGGGCTCAGAAGTTGCTGAAGATTTCACGCTTCCTGTTCCAGTCCATCTGTGGCGCGCGCT
TGTTGACTCGCATGGCTCGAGCCTTCTCCTTGGCCTCGGCCGCCGTGGGGCTCAGGTGGAGGCCGCTCTC
CTGGAAGGGATCTTGCTTCCAGGCACTGCCATCCTCAGTGTCCTTGTCGGAACCAGGCAGGTCACTTCGG
GACGAGCACGCAGAGCCACCATTGAGCTGGGCAGGGCTGGTTCCATTGGTGACGGGTGACGGCAGAGGAC
CTTCCACGTGCTCCTCGGTGGGTGTGACCCGAAGCCGCTTGAAGTGTTCATCTGTCTCGGGGTCCACGAC
CAGCAGCCGGGCCTCGTCCTCCCGTGCCTTGATGCTGGCCACCACCTCAGCATGGCGCAGTCCCTCCACA
TTCTGCC
